>Addgene plasmid #116695 | pHAGE-TGFB1-G202E | addgene full sequence | sequence record 250530 | Addgene NGS Result
TGGAAGGGCTAATTCACTCCCAAAGAAGACAAGATATCCTTGATCTGTGGATCTACCACACACAAGGCTA
CTTCCCTGATTAGCAGAACTACACACCAGGGCCAGGGGTCAGATATCCACTGACCTTTGGATGGTGCTAC
AAGCTAGTACCAGTTGAGCCAGATAAGGTAGAAGAGGCCAATAAAGGAGAGAACACCAGCTTGTTACACC
CTGTGAGCCTGCATGGGATGGATGACCCGGAGAGAGAAGTGTTAGAGTGGAGGTTTGACAGCCGCCTAGC
ATTTCATCACGTGGCCCGAGAGCTGCATCCGGAGTACTTCAAGAACTGCTGATATCGAGCTTGCTACAAG
GGACTTTCCGCTGGGGACTTTCCAGGGAGGCGTGGCCTGGGCGGGACTGGGGAGTGGCGAGCCCTCAGAT
CCTGCATATAAGCAGCTGCTTTTTGCCTGTACTGGGTCTCTCTGGTTAGACCAGATCTGAGCCTGGGAGC
TCTCTGGCTAACTAGGGAACCCACTGCTTAAGCCTCAATAAAGCTTGCCTTGAGTGCTTCAAGTAGTGTG
TGCCCGTCTGTTGTGTGACTCTGGTAACTAGAGATCCCTCAGACCCTTTTAGTCAGTGTGGAAAATCTCT
AGCAGTGGCGCCCGAACAGGGACTTGAAAGCGAAAGGGAAACCAGAGGAGCTCTCTCGACGCAGGACTCG
GCTTGCTGAAGCGCGCACGGCAAGAGGCGAGGGGCGGCGACTGGTGAGTACGCCAAAAATTTTGACTAGC
GGAGGCTAGAAGGAGAGAGATGGGTGCGAGAGCGTCAGTATTAAGCGGGGGAGAATTAGATCGCGATGGG
AAAAAATTCGGTTAAGGCCAGGGGGAAAGAAAAAATATAAATTAAAACATATAGTATGGGCAAGCAGGGA
GCTAGAACGATTCGCAGTTAATCCTGGCCTGTTAGAAACATCAGAAGGCTGTAGACAAATACTGGGACAG
CTACAACCATCCCTTCAGACAGGATCAGAAGAACTTAGATCATTATATAATACAGTAGCAACCCTCTATT
GTGTGCATCAAAGGATAGAGATAAAAGACACCAAGGAAGCTTTAGACAAGATAGAGGAAGAGCAAAACAA
AAGTAAGACCACCGCACAGCAAGCGGCCGGCCGCTGATCTTCAGACCTGGAGGAGGAGATATGAGGGACA
ATTGGAGAAGTGAATTATATAAATATAAAGTAGTAAAAATTGAACCATTAGGAGTAGCACCCACCAAGGC
AAAGAGAAGAGTGGTGCAGAGAGAAAAAAGAGCAGTGGGAATAGGAGCTTTGTTCCTTGGGTTCTTGGGA
GCAGCAGGAAGCACTATGGGCGCAGCGTCAATGACGCTGACGGTACAGGCCAGACAATTATTGTCTGGTA
TAGTGCAGCAGCAGAACAATTTGCTGAGGGCTATTGAGGCGCAACAGCATCTGTTGCAACTCACAGTCTG
GGGCATCAAGCAGCTCCAGGCAAGAATCCTGGCTGTGGAAAGATACCTAAAGGATCAACAGCTCCTGGGG
ATTTGGGGTTGCTCTGGAAAACTCATTTGCACCACTGCTGTGCCTTGGAATGCTAGTTGGAGTAATAAAT
CTCTGGAACAGATTTGGAATCACACGACCTGGATGGAGTGGGACAGAGAAATTAACAATTACACAAGCTT
AATACACTCCTTAATTGAAGAATCGCAAAACCAGCAAGAAAAGAATGAACAAGAATTATTGGAATTAGAT
AAATGGGCAAGTTTGTGGAATTGGTTTAACATAACAAATTGGCTGTGGTATATAAAATTATTCATAATGA
TAGTAGGAGGCTTGGTAGGTTTAAGAATAGTTTTTGCTGTACTTTCTATAGTGAATAGAGTTAGGCAGGG
ATATTCACCATTATCGTTTCAGACCCACCTCCCAACCCCGAGGGGACCCGACAGGCCCGAAGGAATAGAA
GAAGAAGGTGGAGAGAGAGACAGAGACAGATCCATTCGATTAGTGAACGGATCTCGACGGTATCGCCGAA
TTCACAAATGGCAGTATTCATCCACAATTTTAAAAGAAAAGGGGGGATTGGGGGGTACAGTGCAGGGGAA
AGAATAGTAGACATAATAGCAACAGACATACAAACTAAAGAATTACAAAAACAAATTACAAAAATTCAAA
ATTTTCGGGTTTATTACAGGGACAGCAGAGATCCAGTTTGGACTAGTCGTGAGGCTCCGGTGCCCGTCAG
TGGGCAGAGCGCACATCGCCCACAGTCCCCGAGAAGTTGGGGGGAGGGGTCGGCAATTGAACCGGTGCCT
AGAGAAGGTGGCGCGGGGTAAACTGGGAAAGTGATGTCGTGTACTGGCTCCGCCTTTTTCCCGAGGGTGG
GGGAGAACCGTATATAAGTGCAGTAGTCGCCGTGAACGTTCTTTTTCGCAACGGGTTTGCCGCCAGAACA
CAGGTAAGTGCCGTGTGTGGTTCCCGCGGGCCTGGCCTCTTTACGGGTTATGGCCCTTGCGTGCCTTGAA
TTACTTCCACCTGGCTGCAGTACGTGATTCTTGATCCCGAGCTTCGGGTTGGAAGTGGGTGGGAGAGTTC
GAGGCCTTGCGCTTAAGGAGCCCCTTCGCCTCGTGCTTGAGTTGAGGCCTGGCCTGGGCGCTGGGGCCGC
CGCGTGCGAATCTGGTGGCACCTTCGCGCCTGTCTCGCTGCTTTCGATAAGTCTCTAGCCATTTAAAATT
TTTGATGACCTGCTGCGACGCTTTTTTTCTGGCAAGATAGTCTTGTAAATGCGGGCCAAGATCTGCACAC
TGGTATTTCGGTTTTTGGGGCCGCGGGCGGCGACGGGGCCCGTGCGTCCCAGCGCACATGTTCGGCGAGG
CGGGGCCTGCGAGCGCGGCCACCGAGAATCGGACGGGGGTAGTCTCAAGCTGGCCGGCCTGCTCTGGTGC
CTGGCCTCGCGCCGCCGTGTATCGCCCCGCCCTGGGCGGCAAGGCTGGCCCGGTCGGCACCAGTTGCGTG
AGCGGAAAGATGGCCGCTTCCCGGCCCTGCTGCAGGGAGCTCAAAATGGAGGACGCGGCGCTCGGGAGAG
CGGGCGGGTGAGTCACCCACACAAAGGAAAAGGGCCTTTCCGTCCTCAGCCGTCGCTTCATGTGACTCCA
CGGAGTACCGGGCGCCGTCCAGGCACCTCGATTAGTTCTCGAGCTTTTGGAGTACGTCGTCTTTAGGTTG
GGGGGAGGGGTTTTATGCGATGGAGTTTCCCCACACTGAGTGGGTGGAGACTGAAGTTAGGCCAGCTTGG
CACTTGATGTAATTCTCCTTGGAATTTGCCCTTTTTGAGTTTGGATCTTGGTTCATTCTCAAGCCTCAGA
CAGTGGTTCAAAGTTTTTTTCTTCCATTTCAGGTGTCGTGAAGCGGCCCTGCAGATATCAACAAGTTTGT
ACAAAAAAGCAGGCACCATGCCGCCCTCCGGGCTGCGGCTGCTGCCGCTGCTGCTACCGCTGCTGTGGCT
ACTGGTGCTGACGCCTGGCCGGCCGGCCGCGGGACTATCCACCTGCAAGACTATCGACATGGAGCTGGTG
AAGCGGAAGCGCATCGAGGCCATCCGCGGCCAGATCCTGTCCAAGCTGCGGCTCGCCAGCCCCCCGAGCC
AGGGGGAGGTGCCGCCCGGCCCGCTGCCCGAGGCCGTGCTCGCCCTGTACAACAGCACCCGCGACCGGGT
GGCCGGGGAGAGTGCAGAACCGGAGCCCGAGCCTGAGGCCGACTACTACGCCAAGGAGGTCACCCGCGTG
CTAATGGTGGAAACCCACAACGAAATCTATGACAAGTTCAAGCAGAGTACACACAGCATATATATGTTCT
TCAACACATCAGAGCTCCGAGAAGCGGTACCTGAACCCGTGTTGCTCTCCCGGGCAGAGCTGCGTCTGCT
GAGGCTCAAGTTAAAAGTGGAGCAGCACGTGGAGCTGTACCAGAAATACAGCAACAATTCCTGGCGATAC
CTCAGCAACCGGCTGCTGGCACCCAGCGACTCGCCAGAGTGGTTATCTTTTGATGTCACCGAAGTTGTGC
GGCAGTGGTTGAGCCGTGGAGGGGAAATTGAGGGCTTTCGCCTTAGCGCCCACTGCTCCTGTGACAGCAG
GGATAACACACTGCAAGTGGACATCAACGGGTTCACTACCGGCCGCCGAGGTGACCTGGCCACCATTCAT
GGCATGAACCGGCCTTTCCTGCTTCTCATGGCCACCCCGCTGGAGAGGGCCCAGCATCTGCAAAGCTCCC
GGCACCGCCGAGCCCTGGACACCAACTATTGCTTCAGCTCCACGGAGAAGAACTGCTGCGTGCGGCAGCT
GTACATTGACTTCCGCAAGGACCTCGGCTGGAAGTGGATCCACGAGCCCAAGGGCTACCATGCCAACTTC
TGCCTCGGGCCCTGCCCCTACATTTGGAGCCTGGACACGCAGTACAGCAAGGTCCTGGCCCTGTACAACC
AGCATAACCCGGGCGCCTCGGCGGCGCCGTGCTGCGTGCCGCAGGCGCTGGAGCCGCTGCCCATCGTGTA
CTACGTGGGCCGCAAGCCCAAGGTGGAGCAGCTGTCCAACATGATCGTGCGCTCCTGCAAGTGCAGCTAG
AACCCAGCTTTCTTGTACAAAGTGGTTGATATCCAGCACAGTGGCGGCCGCTCGAGTCTAGAGGGCCCGC
GGTTCGAAGGTAAGCCTATCCCTAACCCTCTCCTCGGTCTCGATTCTACGCGTACCGGTTAGTAATGAGA
TCCCTCCCCCCCCCCTAACGTTACTGGCCGAAGCCGCTTGGAATAAGGCCGGTGTGCGTTTGTCTATATG
TTATTTTCCACCATATTGCCGTCTTTTGGCAATGTGAGGGCCCGGAAACCTGGCCCTGTCTTCTTGACGA
GCATTCCTAGGGGTCTTTCCCCTCTCGCCAAAGGAATGCAAGGTCTGTTGAATGTCGTGAAGGAAGCAGT
TCCTCTGGAAGCTTCTTGAAGACAAACAACGTCTGTAGCGACCCTTTGCAGGCAGCGGAACCCCCCACCT
GGCGACAGGTGCCTCTGCGGCCAAAAGCCACGTGTATAAGATACACCTGCAAAGGCGGCACAACCCCAGT
GCCACGTTGTGAGTTGGATAGTTGTGGAAAGAGTCAAATGGCTCTCCTCAAGCGTATTCAACAAGGGGCT
GAAGGATGCCCAGAAGGTACCCCATTGTATGGGATCTGATCTGGGGCCTCGGTGCACATGCTTTACATGT
GTTTAGTCGAGGTTAAAAAAACGTCTAGGCCCCCCGAACCACGGGGACGTGGTTTTCCTTTGAAAAACAC
GATGATAATATGGCCACACATATGGTGAGCAAGGGCGAGGAGCTGTTCACCGGGGTGGTGCCCATCCTGG
TCGAGCTGGACGGCGACGTAAACGGCCACAAGTTCAGCGTGTCCGGCGAGGGCGAGGGCGATGCCACCTA
CGGCAAGCTGACCCTGAAGTTCATCTGCACCACCGGCAAGCTGCCCGTGCCCTGGCCCACCCTCGTGACC
ACCCTGACCTACGGCGTGCAGTGCTTCAGCCGCTACCCCGACCACATGAAGCAGCACGACTTCTTCAAGT
CCGCCATGCCCGAAGGCTACGTCCAGGAGCGCACCATCTTCTTCAAGGACGACGGCAACTACAAGACCCG
CGCCGAGGTGAAGTTCGAGGGCGACACCCTGGTGAACCGCATCGAGCTGAAGGGCATCGACTTCAAGGAG
GACGGCAACATCCTGGGGCACAAGCTGGAGTACAACTACAACAGCCACAACGTCTATATCATGGCCGACA
AGCAGAAGAACGGCATCAAGGTGAACTTCAAGATCCGCCACAACATCGAGGACGGCAGCGTGCAGCTCGC
CGACCACTACCAGCAGAACACCCCCATCGGCGACGGCCCCGTGCTGCTGCCCGACAACCACTACCTGAGC
ACCCAGTCCGCCCTGAGCAAAGACCCCAACGAGAAGCGCGATCACATGGTCCTGCTGGAGTTCGTGACCG
CCGCCGGGATCACTCTCGGCATGGACGAGCTGTACAAGTAAATCGATAGATCCTAATCAACCTCTGGATT
ACAAAATTTGTGAAAGATTGACTGGTATTCTTAACTATGTTGCTCCTTTTACGCTATGTGGATACGCTGC
TTTAATGCCTTTGTATCATGCTATTGCTTCCCGTATGGCTTTCATTTTCTCCTCCTTGTATAAATCCTGG
TTGCTGTCTCTTTATGAGGAGTTGTGGCCCGTTGTCAGGCAACGTGGCGTGGTGTGCACTGTGTTTGCTG
ACGCAACCCCCACTGGTTGGGGCATTGCCACCACCTGTCAGCTCCTTTCCGGGACTTTCGCTTTCCCCCT
CCCTATTGCCACGGCGGAACTCATCGCCGCCTGCCTTGCCCGCTGCTGGACAGGGGCTCGGCTGTTGGGC
ACTGACAATTCCGTGGTGTTGTCGGGGAAATCATCGTCCTTTCCTTGGCTGCTCGCCTGTGTTGCCACCT
GGATTCTGCGCGGGACGTCCTTCTGCTACGTCCCTTCGGCCCTCAATCCAGCGGACCTTCCTTCCCGCGG
CCTGCTGCCGGCTCTGCGGCCTCTTCCGCGTCTTCGCCTTCGCCCTCAGACGAGTCGGATCTCCCTTTGG
GCCGCCTCCCCGCCTGAGATCCTTTAAGACCAATGACTTACAAGGCAGCTGTAGATCTTAGCCACTTTTT
AAAAGAAAAGGGGGGACTGGAAGGGCTAATTCACTCCCAACGAAGACAAGATCTGCTTTTTGCTTGTACT
GGGTCTCTCTGGTTAGACCAGATCTGAGCCTGGGAGCTCTCTGGCTAACTAGGGAACCCACTGCTTAAGC
CTCAATAAAGCTTGCCTTGAGTGCTTCAAGTAGTGTGTGCCCGTCTGTTGTGTGACTCTGGTAACTAGAG
ATCCCTCAGACCCTTTTAGTCAGTGTGGAAAATCTCTAGCAGTAGTAGTTCATGTCATCTTATTATTCAG
TATTTATAACTTGCAAAGAAATGAATATCAGAGAGTGAGAGGCCCGGGTTAATTAAGGAAAGGGCTAGAT
CATTCTTGAAGACGAAAGGGCCTCGTGATACGCCTATTTTTATAGGTTAATGTCATGATAATAATGGTTT
CTTAGACGTCAGGTGGCACTTTTCGGGGAAATGTGCGCGGAACCCCTATTTGTTTATTTTTCTAAATACA
TTCAAATATGTATCCGCTCATGAGACAATAACCCTGATAAATGCTTCAATAATATTGAAAAAGGAAGAGT
ATGAGTATTCAACATTTCCGTGTCGCCCTTATTCCCTTTTTTGCGGCATTTTGCCTTCCTGTTTTTGCTC
ACCCAGAAACGCTGGTGAAAGTAAAAGATGCTGAAGATCAGTTGGGTGCACGAGTGGGTTACATCGAACT
GGATCTCAACAGCGGTAAGATCCTTGAGAGTTTTCGCCCCGAAGAACGTTTTCCAATGATGAGCACTTTT
AAAGTTCTGCTATGTGGCGCGGTATTATCCCGTGTTGACGCCGGGCAAGAGCAACTCGGTCGCCGCATAC
ACTATTCTCAGAATGACTTGGTTGAGTACTCACCAGTCACAGAAAAGCATCTTACGGATGGCATGACAGT
AAGAGAATTATGCAGTGCTGCCATAACCATGAGTGATAACACTGCGGCCAACTTACTTCTGACAACGATC
GGAGGACCGAAGGAGCTAACCGCTTTTTTGCACAACATGGGGGATCATGTAACTCGCCTTGATCGTTGGG
AACCGGAGCTGAATGAAGCCATACCAAACGACGAGCGTGACACCACGATGCCTGTAGCAATGGCAACAAC
GTTGCGCAAACTATTAACTGGCGAACTACTTACTCTAGCTTCCCGGCAACAATTAATAGACTGGATGGAG
GCGGATAAAGTTGCAGGACCACTTCTGCGCTCGGCCCTTCCGGCTGGCTGGTTTATTGCTGATAAATCTG
GAGCCGGTGAGCGTGGGTCTCGCGGTATCATTGCAGCACTGGGGCCAGATGGTAAGCCCTCCCGTATCGT
AGTTATCTACACGACGGGGAGTCAGGCAACTATGGATGAACGAAATAGACAGATCGCTGAGATAGGTGCC
TCACTGATTAAGCATTGGTAACTGTCAGACCAAGTTTACTCATATATACTTTAGATTGATTTAAAACTTC
ATTTTTAATTTAAAAGGATCTAGGTGAAGATCCTTTTTGATAATCTCATGACCAAAATCCCTTAACGTGA
GTTTTCGTTCCACTGAGCGTCAGACCCCGTAGAAAAGATCAAAGGATCTTCTTGAGATCCTTTTTTTCTG
CGCGTAATCTGCTGCTTGCAAACAAAAAAACCACCGCTACCAGCGGTGGTTTGTTTGCCGGATCAAGAGC
TACCAACTCTTTTTCCGAAGGTAACTGGCTTCAGCAGAGCGCAGATACCAAATACTGTTCTTCTAGTGTA
GCCGTAGTTAGGCCACCACTTCAAGAACTCTGTAGCACCGCCTACATACCTCGCTCTGCTAATCCTGTTA
CCAGTGGCTGCTGCCAGTGGCGATAAGTCGTGTCTTACCGGGTTGGACTCAAGACGATAGTTACCGGATA
AGGCGCAGCGGTCGGGCTGAACGGGGGGTTCGTGCACACAGCCCAGCTTGGAGCGAACGACCTACACCGA
ACTGAGATACCTACAGCGTGAGCTATGAGAAAGCGCCACGCTTCCCGAAGGGAGAAAGGCGGACAGGTAT
CCGGTAAGCGGCAGGGTCGGAACAGGAGAGCGCACGAGGGAGCTTCCAGGGGGAAACGCCTGGTATCTTT
ATAGTCCTGTCGGGTTTCGCCACCTCTGACTTGAGCGTCGATTTTTGTGATGCTCGTCAGGGGGGCGGAG
CCTATGGAAAAACGCCAGCAACGCGGCCTTTTTACGGTTCCTGGCCTTTTGCTGGCCTTTTGCTCACATG
TTCTTTCCTGCGTTATCCCCTGATTCTGTGGATAACCGTATTACCGCCTTTGAGTGAGCTGATACCGCTC
GCCGCAGCCGAACGACCGAGCGCAGCGAGTCAGTGAGCGAGGAAGCGGAAGAGCGCCCAATACGCAAACC
GCCTCTCCCCGCGCGTTGGCCGATTCATTAATGCAGCAAGCTCATGGCTGACTAATTTTTTTTATTTATG
CAGAGGCCGAGGCCGCCTCGGCCTCTGAGCTATTCCAGAAGTAGTGAGGAGGCTTTTTTGGAGGCCTAGG
CTTTTGCAAAAAGCTCCCCGTGGCACGACAGGTTTCCCGACTGGAAAGCGGGCAGTGAGCGCAACGCAAT
TAATGTGAGTTAGCTCACTCATTAGGCACCCCAGGCTTTACACTTTATGCTTCCGGCTCGTATGTTGTGT
GGAATTGTGAGCGGATAACAATTTCACACAGGAAACAGCTATGACATGATTACGAATTTCACAAATAAAG
CATTTTTTTCACTGCATTCTAGTTGTGGTTTGTCCAAACTCATCAATGTATCTTATCATGTCTGGATCAA
CTGGATAACTCAAGCTAACCAAAATCATCCCAAACTTCCCACCCCATACCCTATTACCACTGCCAATTAC
CTGTGGTTTCATTTACTCTAAACCTGTGATTCCTCTGAATTATTTTCATTTTAAAGAAATTGTATTTGTT
AAATATGTACTACAAACTTAGTAGT
Features (pLannotate 1.2.2; 27 found; start..end, strand, type, name):
    377..634     +  LTR            5' LTR (truncated): truncated 5' long terminal repeat (LTR) from HIV-1
    681..806     +  misc_feature   HIV-1 Ψ: packaging signal of human immunodeficiency virus type 1
    790..1128    +  CDS            HIV-1 gag (fragment): gag protein from human immunodeficiency virus 1; gag
   1303..1536    +  misc_feature   RRE: The Rev response element (RRE) of HIV-1 allows for Rev-dependent mRNA export from the nucleus to the cytoplasm.
   1913..2013    +  CDS            Rev (fragment): human immunodeficiency virus 1 (HIV-1) Rev protein; rev; enhances nuclear export of unspliced and incompletely spliced viral mRNAs
   2058..2175    +  misc_feature   cPPT/CTS: central polypurine tract and central termination sequence of HIV-1
   2223..3401    +  promoter       EF-1α promoter: strong constitutive promoter for human elongation factor EF-1α
   3422..3442    +  protein_bind   attB1: mutant version of attB; core recombination site for the Gateway® BP reaction BP Clonase™
   3448..4617    +  CDS            TGFB1: TGFB1_HUMAN - Also known as TGFB. Experimental evidence at protein level: Swiss-Prot protein existence level 1. [Transforming growth factor beta-1]: Multifunctional protein that regulates the growth and differentiation of various cell types and is involved in various processes, such as normal development, immune function, microglia function and responses to neurodegeneration (By similarity). Activation into mature form follows different steps: following cleavage of the proprotein in the Golgi apparatus, Latency- associated peptide (LAP) and Transforming growth factor beta-1 (TGF- beta-1) chain
   4622..4646    -  protein_bind   attB2: mutant version of attB; recombination site for the Gateway® BP reaction BP Clonase™
   4699..4740    +  CDS            V5 tag: epitope tag from simian virus 5
   4866..5328    +  misc_feature   IRES: internal ribosome entry site (IRES) of the encephalomyocarditis virus (EMCV)
   5342..6061    +  CDS            EGFP: the original enhanced GFP (Yang et al., 1996) mammalian codon-optimized
   6075..6663    +  misc_feature   WPRE: woodchuck hepatitis virus posttranscriptional regulatory element
   6671..6736    +  CDS            nef (fragment): NEF_HV1Z2 - Experimental evidence at protein level: Swiss-Prot protein existence level 1. Extracellular Nef protein targets CD4(+) T-lymphocytes for apoptosis by interacting with CXCR4 surface receptors. From Human immunodeficiency virus type 1 group M subtype D (isolate Z2/CDC-Z34) (HIV-1).
   6738..6971    +  LTR            3' LTR (ΔU3): self-inactivating 3' long terminal repeat (LTR) from HIV-1
   7176..7280    +  promoter       AmpR promoter: bla
   7281..8141    +  CDS            AmpR: β-lactamase; bla; confers resistance to ampicillin, carbenicillin, and related antibiotics
   8312..8900    +  rep_origin     ori: high-copy-number ColE1/pMB1/pBR322/pUC origin of replication
   9083..9137    +  CDS            lacI (fragment): lac repressor; lacI; The lac repressor binds to the lac operator to inhibit transcription in E. coli. This inhibition can be relieved by adding lactose or isopropyl-β-D-thiogalactopyranoside (IPTG).
   9143..9236    +  rep_origin     SV40 ori (fragment): SV40 origin of replication
   9261..9298    +  CDS            lacI (fragment): lac repressor; lacI; The lac repressor binds to the lac operator to inhibit transcription in E. coli. This inhibition can be relieved by adding lactose or isopropyl-β-D-thiogalactopyranoside (IPTG).
   9311..9332    +  protein_bind   CAP binding site: CAP binding activates transcription in the presence of cAMP. E. coli catabolite activator protein
   9347..9377    +  promoter       lac promoter: promoter for the E. coli lac operon
   9385..9401    +  protein_bind   lac operator: The lac repressor binds to the lac operator to inhibit transcription in E. coli. This inhibition can be relieved by adding lactose or isopropyl-β-D-thiogalactopyranoside (IPTG). lac repressor encoded by lacI
   9435..9518    +  polyA_signal   SV40 poly(A) signal (fragment): SV40 polyadenylation signal
   9685..329     +  CDS            nef (fragment) (across the origin): NEF_HV1BR - Experimental evidence at protein level: Swiss-Prot protein existence level 1. Extracellular Nef protein targets CD4(+) T-lymphocytes for apoptosis by interacting with CXCR4 surface receptors (PubMed:14990729). From Human immunodeficiency virus type 1 group M subtype B (isolate BRU/LAI) (HIV-1).
