[The description below was written by a language model from this plasmid's Addgene catalogue record and pLannotate feature annotations shown in this document.]
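Description:
pHAGE-TGFB1-G202E is an HIV-1-derived lentiviral expression plasmid of about 9.7 kb, built on the pHAGE backbone, that delivers a point-mutant form of human transforming growth factor beta-1 (glycine 202 changed to glutamate) into mammalian cells. In bacteria it is maintained through a high-copy ColE1/pUC-type origin and selected with ampicillin via the β-lactamase gene. The backbone also retains small lac regulatory, SV40 origin and SV40 poly(A) fragments that appear to be cloning remnants.

The transfer cassette is flanked by a truncated 5' LTR and a ΔU3 self-inactivating 3' LTR, and contains the Ψ packaging signal with a partial gag sequence, the Rev response element for Rev-dependent nuclear export of the genomic RNA, and the cPPT/CTS element, which aids nuclear import of the reverse-transcribed genome. Because viral genes are present only as fragments, packaging functions and an envelope must be provided from separate plasmids.

Within the provirus, the constitutive human EF-1α promoter drives the TGFB1 open reading frame, which was introduced by Gateway recombination and is therefore bracketed by attB1 and attB2 sites. A V5 epitope sequence lies downstream of attB2. The record does not state whether the insert lacks a stop codon, so whether the tag is actually fused to the protein is not stated. An EMCV IRES then allows EGFP to be translated from the same transcript, marking transduced cells, and a WPRE enhances transcript expression. No mammalian drug-resistance marker is annotated. The construct comes from a collection made for systematic functional annotation of somatic cancer mutations, where such a variant can be stably expressed and its effects tested.
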