Addgene plasmid #116695: pHAGE-TGFB1-G202E
Purpose: Lentiviral expression of TGFB1 G202E
Depositing lab: Gordon Mills & Kenneth Scott. Depositing organization: Baylor College of Medicine. Publication: Systematic Functional Annotation of Somatic Mutations in Cancer. Ng PK, Li J, Jeong KJ, Shao S, Chen H, Tsang YH, Sengupta S, Wang Z, Bhavana VH, Tran R, Soewito S, Minussi DC, Moreno D, Kong K, Dogruluk T, Lu H, Gao J, Tokheim C, Zhou DC, Johnson AM, Zeng J, Ip CKM, Ju Z, Wester M, Yu S, Li Y, Vellano CP, Schultz N, Karchin R, Ding L, Lu Y, Cheung LWT, Chen K, Shaw KR, Meric-Bernstam F, Scott KL, Yi S, Sahni N, Liang H, Mills GB. Cancer Cell. 2018 Mar 12;33(3):450-462.e10. doi: 10.1016/j.ccell.2018.01.021. PubMed 29533785.
Backbone
  Vector backbone: pHAGE
  Vector type: Lentiviral
Growth in bacteria
  Bacterial resistance: Ampicillin, 100 μg/mL
  Growth temperature: 37°C
  Growth strain: Stbl3
  Copy number: High Copy
Gene/Insert
  Gene/Insert name: TGFB1
  Species: H. sapiens (human)
  Mutation: G202E
  Entrez Gene: TGFB1 (a.k.a. CED, DPD1, IBDIMDE, LAP, TGF-beta1, TGFB, TGFbeta)
  Cloning method: Gateway Cloning
Terms and licenses: Academic/Nonprofit Terms; Industry Terms: Not Available to Industry
How to cite: pHAGE-TGFB1-G202E was a gift from Gordon Mills & Kenneth Scott (Addgene plasmid # 116695 ; http://n2t.net/addgene:116695 ; RRID:Addgene_116695)
