>Addgene plasmid #116695 | pHAGE-TGFB1-G202E | depositor partial sequence | sequence record 219570 | insert
ATGCCGCCCTCCGGGCTGCGGCTGCTGCCGCTGCTGCTACCGCTGCTGTGGCTACTGGTGCTGACGCCTG
GCCGGCCGGCCGCGGGACTATCCACCTGCAAGACTATCGACATGGAGCTGGTGAAGCGGAAGCGCATCGA
GGCCATCCGCGGCCAGATCCTGTCCAAGCTGCGGCTCGCCAGCCCCCCGAGCCAGGGGGAGGTGCCGCCC
GGCCCGCTGCCCGAGGCCGTGCTCGCCCTGTACAACAGCACCCGCGACCGGGTGGCCGGGGAGAGTGCAG
AACCGGAGCCCGAGCCTGAGGCCGACTACTACGCCAAGGAGGTCACCCGCGTGCTAATGGTGGAAACCCA
CAACGAAATCTATGACAAGTTCAAGCAGAGTACACACAGCATATATATGTTCTTCAACACATCAGAGCTC
CGAGAAGCGGTACCTGAACCCGTGTTGCTCTCCCGGGCAGAGCTGCGTCTGCTGAGGCTCAAGTTAAAAG
TGGAGCAGCACGTGGAGCTGTACCAGAAATACAGCAACAATTCCTGGCGATACCTCAGCAACCGGCTGCT
GGCACCCAGCGACTCGCCAGAGTGGTTATCTTTTGATGTCACCGAAGTTGTGCGGCAGTGGTTGAGCCGT
GGAGGGGAAATTGAGGGCTTTCGCCTTAGCGCCCACTGCTCCTGTGACAGCAGGGATAACACACTGCAAG
TGGACATCAACGGGTTCACTACCGGCCGCCGAGGTGACCTGGCCACCATTCATGGCATGAACCGGCCTTT
CCTGCTTCTCATGGCCACCCCGCTGGAGAGGGCCCAGCATCTGCAAAGCTCCCGGCACCGCCGAGCCCTG
GACACCAACTATTGCTTCAGCTCCACGGAGAAGAACTGCTGCGTGCGGCAGCTGTACATTGACTTCCGCA
AGGACCTCGGCTGGAAGTGGATCCACGAGCCCAAGGGCTACCATGCCAACTTCTGCCTCGGGCCCTGCCC
CTACATTTGGAGCCTGGACACGCAGTACAGCAAGGTCCTGGCCCTGTACAACCAGCATAACCCGGGCGCC
TCGGCGGCGCCGTGCTGCGTGCCGCAGGCGCTGGAGCCGCTGCCCATCGTGTACTACGTGGGCCGCAAGC
CCAAGGTGGAGCAGCTGTCCAACATGATCGTGCGCTCCTGCAAGTGCAGCTGA
